>Addgene plasmid #200403 | pDV21_feedback_entry_TagBFP-2A-MCS-2A-NLuc-2A-MCP-ADAR2dd(E488Q)-NES | addgene full sequence | sequence record 396808 | Addgene NGS Result
TGCGTTTTTATGCTTGTAGTATTGTATAATGTTTTTAAGATCCGGAGAGAGCGAGATTCCGTCTCAAAGA
AAAAAAAAGTAATGAAATGAATAAAATGAGTCCTAGAGCCAGTAAATGTCGTAAATGTCTCAGCTAGTCA
GGTAGTAAAAGGTCTCAACTAGGCAGTGGCAGAGCAGGATTCAAATTCAGGGCTGTTGTGATGCCTCCGC
AGACTCTGAGCGCCACCTGGTGGTAATTTGTCTGTGCCTCTTCTGACGTGGAAGAACAGCAACTAACACA
CTAACACGGCATTTACTATGGGCCAGCCATTGTTCTAATACTTTAATTGGCTCCGGTGCCCGTCAGTGGG
CAGAGCGCACATCGCCCACAGTCCCCGAGAAGTTGTGGGGAGGGGTCGGCAATTGAACCGGTGCCTAGAG
AAGGTGGCGCGGGGTAAACTGGGAAAGTGATGTCGTGTACTGGCTCCGCCTTTTTCCCGAGGGTGGGGGA
GAACCGTATATAAGTGCAGTAGTCGCCGTGAACGTTCTTTTTCGCAACGGGTTTGCCGCCAGAACACAGG
TAAGTGCCGTGTGTGGTTCCCGCGGGCCTGGCCTCTTTACGGGTTATGGCCCTTGCGTGCCTTGAATTAC
TTCCACCTGGCTGCAGTACGTGATTCTTGATCCCGAGCTTCGGGTTGGAAGTGGGTGGGAGAGTTCGAGG
CCTTGCGCTTAAGGAGCCCCTTCGCCTCGTGCTTGAGTTGAGGCCTGGCCTGGGCGCTGGGGCCGCCGCG
TGCGAATCTGGTGGCACCTTCGCGCCTGTCTCGCTGCTTTCGATAAGTCTCTAGCCATTTAAAATTTTTG
ATGACCTGCTGCGACGCTTTTTTTCTGGCAAGATAGTCTTGTAAATGCGGGCCAAGATCTGCACACTGGT
ATTTCGGTTTTTGGGGCCGCGGGCGGCGACGGGGCCCGTGCGTCCCAGCGCACATGTTCGGCGAGGCGGG
GCCTGCGAGCGCGGCCACCGAGAATCGGACGGGGGTAGTCTCAAGCTGGCCGGCCTGCTCTGGTGCCTGG
CCTCGCGCCGCCGTGTATCGCCCCGCCCTGGGCGGCAAGGCTGGCCCGGTCGGCACCAGTTGCGTGAGCG
GAAAGATGGCCGCTTCCCGGCCCTGCTGCAGGGAGCTCAAAATGGAGGACGCGGCGCTCGGGAGAGCGGG
CGGGTGAGTCACCCACACAAAGGAAAAGGGCCTTTCCGTCCTCAGCCGTCGCTTCATGTGACTCCACGGA
GTACCGGGCGCCGTCCAGGCACCTCGATTAGTTCTCGAGCTTTTGGAGTACGTCGTCTTTAGGTTGGGGG
GAGGGGTTTTATGCGATGGAGTTTCCCCACACTGAGTGGGTGGAGACTGAAGTTAGGCCAGCTTGGCACT
TGATGTAATTCTCCTTGGAATTTGCCCTTTTTGAGTTTGGATCTTGGTTCATTCTCAAGCCTCAGACAGT
GGTTCAAAGTTTTTTTCTTCCATTTCAGGTGGATCCCAAGGGCAGATAAGTTTGTACAAAAAAGAGAGGT
GCCACCATGAGCGAGCTGATTAAGGAGAACATGCACATGAAGCTGTACATGGAGGGCACCGTGGACAACC
ATCACTTCAAGTGCACATCCGAGGGCGAAGGCAAGCCCTACGAGGGCACCCAGACCATGAGAATCAAGGT
GGTCGAGGGCGGCCCTCTCCCCTTCGCCTTCGACATCCTGGCTACTAGCTTCCTCTACGGCAGCAAGACC
TTCATCAACCACACCCAGGGCATCCCCGACTTCTTCAAGCAGTCCTTCCCTGAGGGCTTCACATGGGAGA
GAGTCACCACATACGAAGACGGGGGCGTGCTGACCGCTACCCAGGACACCAGCCTCCAGGACGGCTGCCT
CATCTACAACGTCAAGATCAGAGGGGTGAACTTCACATCCAACGGCCCTGTGATGCAGAAGAAAACACTC
GGCTGGGAGGCCTTCACCGAGACGCTGTACCCCGCTGACGGCGGCCTGGAAGGCAGAAACGACATGGCCC
TGAAGCTCGTGGGCGGGAGCCATCTGATCGCAAACATCAAGACCACATATAGATCCAAGAAACCCGCTAA
GAACCTCAAGATGCCTGGCGTCTACTATGTGGACTACAGACTGGAAAGAATCAAGGAGGCCAACAACGAG
ACATACGTCGAGCAGCACGAGGTGGCAGTGGCCAGATACTGCGACCTCCCTAGCAAACTGGGGCACGGTA
GCGGCGCAACAAACTTCTCTCTTCTGAAACAGGCAGGAGATGTGGAAGAAAATCCAGGCCCAGGATCCGG
TTTAATTAAGGGCCTGCAGGGTGGAAAGCTTTCTACTCGAGGGGCTAGCCAGGGAGAGGGCAGAGGAAGT
CTGCTTACATGCGGTGATGTCGAAGAGAATCCTGGCCCAGGTAGTGGAATGGTCTTCACACTCGAAGATT
TCGTTGGGGACTGGCGACAGACAGCCGGCTACAACCTGGACCAAGTCCTTGAACAGGGAGGTGTGTCCAG
TTTGTTTCAGAATCTCGGGGTGTCCGTAACTCCGATCCAAAGGATTGTCCTGAGCGGTGAAAATGGGCTG
AAGATCGACATCCATGTCATCATCCCGTATGAAGGTCTGAGCGGCGACCAAATGGGCCAGATCGAAAAAA
TTTTTAAGGTGGTGTACCCTGTGGATGATCATCACTTTAAGGTGATCCTGCACTATGGCACACTGGTAAT
CGACGGGGTTACGCCGAACATGATCGACTATTTCGGACGGCCGTATGAAGGCATCGCCGTGTTCGACGGC
AAAAAGATCACTGTAACAGGGACCCTGTGGAACGGCAACAAAATTATCGACGAGCGCCTGATCAACCCCG
ACGGCTCCCTGCTGTTCCGAGTAACCATCAACGGAGTGACCGGCTGGCGGCTGTGCGAACGCATTCTGGC
GGGCTCTGGGCAGTGTACTAATTATGCTCTCTTGAAATTGGCTGGAGATGTTGAGAGCAACCCAGGTCCC
GGCTCTGGAATGGCGTCCAATTTCACTCAGTTTGTGCTGGTTGACAACGGCGGGACCGGGGACGTTACGG
TAGCCCCCTCAAACTTTGCCAACGGTATAGCGGAGTGGATAAGCAGCAATTCTAGGAGTCAAGCATACAA
AGTTACATGCAGCGTGCGCCAATCTAGCGCTCAGAATCGCAAGTACACCATTAAAGTAGAGGTCCCCAAG
GGAGCCTGGAGAAGCTATCTTAACATGGAGTTGACCATACCAATCTTCGCTACCAACTCTGACTGTGAAC
TCATTGTGAAAGCCATGCAAGGTCTGCTCAAGGATGGTAACCCAATTCCGTCCGCTATCGCTGCCAACTC
TGGGATTTACGGGGGCAGTGGGAGCGGTGCAGGATCTGGTAGTCCAGCTGGGGGAGGAGCACCGGGTAGC
GGTGGGGGGTCTCAGCTGCACCTGCCCCAGGTTCTCGCAGACGCCGTATCCCGCCTTGTACTGGGCAAGT
TTGGTGATCTTACTGACAATTTTTCATCTCCTCATGCGAGGCGGAAAGTACTCGCAGGCGTCGTCATGAC
GACCGGAACTGACGTGAAAGACGCCAAAGTCATCTCTGTCTCCACGGGCACAAAGTGCATAAACGGGGAG
TACATGAGCGACCGGGGGCTGGCACTGAATGATTGTCACGCTGAAATAATATCTAGGCGATCTCTGCTTA
GATTTCTCTACACTCAACTCGAATTGTACCTTAACAACAAAGATGACCAGAAACGCAGTATATTTCAGAA
ATCAGAACGCGGCGGATTTCGACTTAAGGAAAACGTTCAGTTCCACTTGTATATCAGCACATCCCCTTGC
GGTGACGCCCGAATCTTTTCCCCGCACGAGCCGATATTGGAGGAGCCCGCGGACAGACATCCTAATAGGA
AGGCTAGAGGCCAACTTCGGACGAAGATTGAAAGTGGCCAGGGTACTATCCCGGTGCGGTCCAACGCTAG
TATTCAAACGTGGGACGGAGTCCTTCAAGGTGAACGGCTGTTGACAATGAGCTGCTCAGACAAAATCGCG
CGCTGGAATGTAGTGGGAATCCAAGGCAGCCTCTTGAGCATATTCGTAGAACCCATATATTTCTCATCCA
TTATTTTGGGCTCTCTGTATCATGGTGACCATCTGTCAAGGGCTATGTACCAACGAATTTCTAATATCGA
GGATCTTCCTCCACTCTATACACTCAATAAGCCTCTCTTGTCCGGGATATCAAACGCTGAGGCCCGCCAG
CCAGGGAAAGCTCCTAACTTCAGTGTTAACTGGACCGTTGGTGATTCTGCGATAGAGGTCATCAACGCCA
CGACAGGTAAGGATGAGCTCGGTAGAGCCTCACGCCTGTGTAAACACGCGTTGTATTGTAGATGGATGAG
AGTACATGGGAAGGTCCCATCTCACTTGCTCCGAAGCAAGATCACTAAGCCTAATGTGTATCATGAGTCA
AAACTCGCGGCTAAAGAATACCAGGCAGCCAAAGCTCGACTTTTTACAGCTTTTATTAAGGCAGGGCTCG
GGGCATGGGTCGAGAAGCCGACCGAGCAGGACCAATTCTCTCTGACGGGGAGCGGATCCGGCTCTCTGCC
ACCATTGGAAAGGCTTACGCTGTAACTTCCACTGGATTGTACAATTACCAACTGATCTAGAACCGGTCAT
GGCCGCAATAAAATATCTTTATTTTCATTACATCTGTGTGTTGGTTTTTTGTGTGTTCGAACTAGATGCT
GTCGACCGATGCGCTGGTCTAATACCCAATCTCTCGTCTTATCCAGATGTTTTATACGCCTTAATTAATA
GGGATAACAGGGTAATATCTTGCCCTGCACGAATACCAGCGACCCCTTGCCCAAATACTTGCCGTGGGCC
TCGGCCTGAGAGCCAAAACACTTGATGCGGAAGAAGTCGGTGCGCTCCTGCTTGTCGCCGGCATCGTTGC
GCCACATCTAGGATCTGCCAGGAACCGTAAAAAGGCCGCGTTGCTGGCGTTTTTCCATAGGCTCCGCCCC
CCTGACGAGCATCACAAAAATCGACGCTCAAGTCAGAGGTGGCGAAACCCGACAGGACTATAAAGATACC
AGGCGTTTCCCCCTGGAAGCTCCCTCGTGCGCTCTCCTGTTCCGACCCTGCCGCTTACCGGATACCTGTC
CGCCTTTCTCCCTTCGGGAAGCGTGGCGCTTTCTCATAGCTCACGCTGTAGGTATCTCAGTTCGGTGTAG
GTCGTTCGCTCCAAGCTGGGCTGTGTGCACGAACCCCCCGTTCAGCCCGACCGCTGCGCCTTATCCGGTA
ACTATCGTCTTGAGTCCAACCCGGTAAGACACGACTTATCGCCACTGGCAGCAGCCACTGGTAACAGGAT
TAGCAGAGCGAGGTATGTAGGCGGTGCTACAGAGTTCTTGAAGTGGTGGCCTAACTACGGCTACACTAGA
AGAACAGTATTTGGTATCTGCGCTCTGCTGAAGCCAGTTACCTTCGGAAAAAGAGTTGGTAGCTCTTGAT
CCGGCAAACAAACCACCGCTGGTAGCGGTGGTTTTTTTGTTTGCAAGCAGCAGATTACGCGCAGAAAAAA
AGGATCTCAAGAAGATCCTTTGATCTTTTCTACGGGGTCTGACGCTCAGTGGAACGAAAACTCACGTTAA
GGGATTTTGGTCATGAGATTATCAAAAAGGATCTTCACCTAGATCCTTTTAAATTAAAAATGAAGTTTTA
AATCAATCTAAAGTATATATGAGTAAACTTGGTCTGACAGTTACCAATGCTTAATCAGTGAGGCACCTAT
CTCAGCGATCTGTCTATTTCGTTCATCCATAGTTGCCTGACTCCCCGTCGTGTAGATAACTACGATACGG
GAGGGCTTACCATCTGGCCCCAGTGCTGCAATGATACCGCGAGAACCACGCTCACCGGCTCCAGATTTAT
CAGCAATAAACCAGCCAGCCGGAAGGGCCGAGCGCAGAAGTGGTCCTGCAACTTTATCCGCCTCCATCCA
GTCTATTAATTGTTGCCGGGAAGCTAGAGTAAGTAGTTCGCCAGTTAATAGTTTGCGCAACGTTGTTGCC
ATTGCTACAGGCATCGTGGTGTCACGCTCGTCGTTTGGTATGGCTTCATTCAGCTCCGGTTCCCAACGAT
CAAGGCGAGTTACATGATCCCCCATGTTGTGCAAAAAAGCGGTTAGCTCCTTCGGTCCTCCGATCGTTGT
CAGAAGTAAGTTGGCCGCAGTGTTATCACTCATGGTTATGGCAGCACTGCATAATTCTCTTACTGTCATG
CCATCCGTAAGATGCTTTTCTGTGACTGGTGAGTACTCAACCAAGTCATTCTGAGAATAGTGTATGCGGC
GACCGAGTTGCTCTTGCCCGGCGTCAATACGGGATAATACCGCGCCACATAGCAGAACTTTAAAAGTGCT
CATCATTGGAAAACGTTCTTCGGGGCGAAAACTCTCAAGGATCTTACCGCTGTTGAGATCCAGTTCGATG
TAACCCACTCGTGCACCCAACTGATCTTCAGCATCTTTTACTTTCACCAGCGTTTCTGGGTGAGCAAAAA
CAGGAAGGCAAAATGCCGCAAAAAAGGGAATAAGGGCGACACGGAAATGTTGAATACTCATACTCTTCCT
TTTTCAATATTATTGAAGCATTTATCAAGGTTATTGTCTCATGAGCGGATACATATTTGAATGTATTTAG
AAAAATAAACAAATAGGGGTTCCGCGCACGAATTGGCCAGCGCTGCATTACCCTGTTATCCCTAACCGG
Features (pLannotate 1.2.2; 12 found; start..end, strand, type, name):
    348..559     +  promoter       EF-1α core promoter: core promoter for human elongation factor EF-1α
    560..1498    +  intron         EF-1α intron A: intron upstream of the start codon of human EF-1α
   1518..1534    +  protein_bind   attB1 (fragment): mutant version of attB; core recombination site for the Gateway® BP reaction BP Clonase™
   1547..2236    +  CDS            TagBFP: TagBFP is a basic (constitutively fluorescent) blue fluorescent protein published in 2008, derived from Entacmaea quadricolor. It is reported to be a very rapidly-maturing monomer with very low acid sensitivity.
   2429..2941    +  CDS            Nluc: NanoLuc® luciferase human codon-optimized
   2951..3010    +  CDS            E2A: 2A peptide from equine rhinitis A virus polyprotein Eukaryotic ribosomes fail to insert a peptide bond between the Gly and Pro residues, yielding separate polypeptides.
   3020..3370    +  CDS            CAPSD_BPMS2 (fragment): Experimental evidence at protein level: Swiss-Prot protein existence level 1. Acts as a translational repressor of viral replicase synthesis late in infection. This latter function is the result of capsid protein interaction with an RNA hairpin which contains the replicase ribosome-binding site. From Escherichia phage MS2 (Bacteriophage MS2).
   3437..4597    +  CDS            Adarb1 (fragment): RED1_RAT - Also known as Red1. Experimental evidence at protein level: Swiss-Prot protein existence level 1. Catalyzes the hydrolytic deamination of adenosine to inosine in double-stranded RNA (dsRNA) referred to as A-to-I RNA editing. This may affect gene expression and function in a number of ways that include mRNA translation by changing codons and hence the amino acid sequence of proteins; pre-mRNA splicing by altering splice site recognition sequences; RNA stability by changing sequences involved in nuclease recognition; genetic stability in the case of RNA virus genomes by changing seque
   4697..4745    +  polyA_signal   poly(A) signal: synthetic polyadenylation signal
   5022..5610    -  rep_origin     ori: high-copy-number ColE1/pMB1/pBR322/pUC origin of replication
   5781..6641    -  CDS            AmpR: β-lactamase; bla; confers resistance to ampicillin, carbenicillin, and related antibiotics
   6642..6746    -  promoter       AmpR promoter: bla
