[The description below was written by a language model from this plasmid's Addgene catalogue record and pLannotate feature annotations shown in this document.]
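Description:
pDV21_feedback_entry_TagBFP-2A-MCS-2A-NLuc-2A-MCP-ADAR2dd(E488Q)-NES is a 6.8 kb mammalian expression plasmid on a custom backbone. It serves as the entry vector for building closed-loop ("feedback") DART VADAR sensors, which are ADAR-based RNA sensors that couple detection of a target transcript to translation of a payload. It is propagated in E. coli through a high-copy ColE1/pUC-type origin and selected with ampicillin via the β-lactamase gene and its native promoter.

A single transcription unit is driven by the human EF-1α core promoter with EF-1α intron A and ends at a synthetic polyadenylation signal; a fragment of a Gateway attB1 site lies just upstream of the coding region. The open reading frame begins with TagBFP, which is expressed constitutively and marks transfected cells. According to the construct name, it is followed by a 2A peptide, a multiple cloning site and a second 2A; this interval is not annotated in the feature table. The MCS is presumably where a target-specific sensor sequence is inserted, though the record does not describe the sensor design or cloning method. Downstream lie NanoLuc luciferase, an E2A peptide, and a fusion of the MS2 coat protein (MCP) to the ADAR2 deaminase domain, which the name indicates carries the E488Q mutation and a nuclear export signal.

The record states that NanoLuc and MCP-ADAR are produced only upon target detection. Because the editing enzyme is itself part of the gated output, a detection event yields more ADAR, creating a self-amplifying loop, while NanoLuc provides a luminescent readout and the 2A peptides separate the individual proteins.
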