Addgene plasmid #200403: pDV21_feedback_entry_TagBFP-2A-MCS-2A-NLuc-2A-MCP-ADAR2dd(E488Q)-NES
Purpose: Entry vector for closed-loop ADAR-based RNA sensors (DART VADAR). Expresses TagBFP constitutively. Expresses NanoLuc and MCP-ADAR upon target detection
Depositing lab: James Collins. Depositing organization: Massachusetts Institute of Technology. Publication: Autocatalytic base editing for RNA-responsive translational control. Gayet RV, Ilia K, Razavi S, Tippens ND, Lalwani MA, Zhang K, Chen JX, Chen JC, Vargas-Asencio J, Collins JJ. Nat Commun. 2023 Mar 11;14(1):1339. doi: 10.1038/s41467-023-36851-z. PubMed 36906659.
Backbone
  Vector backbone: Custom
  Vector type: Mammalian Expression, Synthetic Biology
Growth in bacteria
  Bacterial resistance: Ampicillin, 100 μg/mL
  Growth temperature: 37°C
  Growth strain: DH5alpha
  Copy number: High Copy
Gene/Insert
  Gene/Insert name: Closed-loop DART VADAR sensor entry cassette
  Cloning method: Unknown
  Sequencing primers: 5′ tggacaccatggtacctgggc
Terms and licenses: Academic/Nonprofit Terms; Industry Terms: Not Available to Industry
How to cite: pDV21_feedback_entry_TagBFP-2A-MCS-2A-NLuc-2A-MCP-ADAR2dd(E488Q)-NES was a gift from James Collins (Addgene plasmid # 200403 ; http://n2t.net/addgene:200403 ; RRID:Addgene_200403)
